Addgene plasmid #159488: pAV-U6+27-Linear-2_PolyU(2)_Tornado-Corn
Purpose: Tests for the impact of 2 uracils in a poly-uracil tract on human polymerase III transcription from a U6 promoter.
Depositing lab: Julius Lucks. Depositing organization: Northwestern University. Publication: RNA Sequence and Structure Determinants of Pol III Transcriptional Termination in Human Cells. Verosloff MS, Corcoran WK, Dolberg TB, Bushhouse DZ, Leonard JN, Lucks JB. J Mol Biol. 2021 Jun 25;433(13):166978. doi: 10.1016/j.jmb.2021.166978. Epub 2021 Apr 1. PubMed 33811918.
Backbone
  Vector backbone: pAV
  Vector type: Mammalian Expression
Growth in bacteria
  Bacterial resistance: Ampicillin, 100 μg/mL
  Growth temperature: 37°C
  Growth strain: DH5alpha
  Copy number: Unknown
Gene/Insert
  Gene/Insert name: Termination Module:Linear-2_PolyU(2)
  Species: Synthetic
  Promoter: U6-27
  Cloning method: Gibson Cloning
  Sequencing primers: 5′ F_U6. MV.o87:GAAAGTAATAATTTCTTGGGTAGTTTG; 3′ MV.O12:gcaataaacaagttactagtcc
Terms and licenses: Academic/Nonprofit Terms; Industry Terms: Not Available to Industry
How to cite: pAV-U6+27-Linear-2_PolyU(2)_Tornado-Corn was a gift from Julius Lucks (Addgene plasmid # 159488 ; http://n2t.net/addgene:159488 ; RRID:Addgene_159488)
