[The description below was written by a language model from this plasmid's Addgene catalogue record and pLannotate feature annotations shown in this document.]
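Description:
pAV-U6+27-Linear-2_PolyU(2)_Tornado-Corn is a mammalian expression plasmid on the pAV backbone, built by Gibson cloning to study how human RNA polymerase III terminates transcription. According to the catalogue entry, a U6+27 promoter (the human U6 snRNA Pol III promoter retaining the first 27 nucleotides of the U6 transcript, a leader commonly used to stabilise small RNAs) drives a synthetic "termination module" called Linear-2_PolyU(2). This module places a tract of only two uracils in the transcript to test how effective such a short poly-U stretch is as a Pol III stop signal. The name also indicates a downstream Tornado-Corn element. Tornado is a ribozyme-assisted system for circularising RNA, and Corn is a fluorogenic RNA aptamer. A plausible reading of this arrangement is that polymerase reading through the candidate terminator produces a fluorescent RNA signal, but the record does not spell out the readout logic.

The annotated sequence record is only 2,478 nt, and its feature table covers backbone elements only. These are a high-copy ColE1/pUC-type origin for propagation in E. coli, the β-lactamase gene with its own promoter for ampicillin selection, an f1 phage origin, a lacZα fragment spanning the numbering origin, and a very short fragment of an AAV2 inverted terminal repeat. That fragment appears to be a backbone remnant and not a functional packaging element. The automated annotation identified no U6 promoter, termination module or Tornado-Corn cassette, so their positions and arrangement cannot be confirmed from the table. This may reflect the limits of the annotation database or a sequence record that does not cover the full cassette. The plasmid is one variant for comparing poly-U tract length in Pol III termination assays in human cells.
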