Features (pLannotate 1.2.2; 6 found; start..end, strand, type, name):
     44..64      +  repeat_region  AAV2 ITR (fragment): inverted terminal repeat of adeno-associated virus serotype 2 inverted
    229..817     -  rep_origin     ori: high-copy-number ColE1/pMB1/pBR322/pUC origin of replication
    988..1848    -  CDS            AmpR: β-lactamase; bla; confers resistance to ampicillin, carbenicillin, and related antibiotics
   1849..1953    -  promoter       AmpR promoter: bla
   1980..2408    +  rep_origin     f1 ori (sequence partly withheld): f1 bacteriophage origin of replication; arrow indicates direction of (+) strand synthesis
   2439..28      -  CDS            lacZα (fragment) (across the origin): LacZα fragment of β-galactosidase; lacZ fragment
>Addgene plasmid #159488 | pAV-U6+27-Linear-2_PolyU(2)_Tornado-Corn | addgene full sequence | sequence record 313072 | Addgene NGS Result
GTGCGGGCCTCTTCGCTATTACGCCAGCAGATCTGCAGATCTGTCCCTCTCTGCGCGCTCGCTCACTGAC
TCGCTGCGCTCGGTCGTTCGGCTGCGGCGAGCGGTATCAGCTCACTCAAAGGCGGTAATACGGTTATCCA
CAGAATCAGGGGATAACGCAGGAAAGAACATGTGAGCAAAAGGCCAGCAAAAGGCCAGGAACCGTAAAAA
GGCCGCGTTGCTGGCGTTTTTCCATAGGCTCCGCCCCCCTGACGAGCATCACAAAAATCGACGCTCAAGT
CAGAGGTGGCGAAACCCGACAGGACTATAAAGATACCAGGCGTTTCCCCCTGGAAGCTCCCTCGTGCGCT
CTCCTGTTCCGACCCTGCCGCTTACCGGATACCTGTCCGCCTTTCTCCCTTCGGGAAGCGTGGCGCTTTC
TCATAGCTCACGCTGTAGGTATCTCAGTTCGGTGTAGGTCGTTCGCTCCAAGCTGGGCTGTGTGCACGAA
CCCCCCGTTCAGCCCGACCGCTGCGCCTTATCCGGTAACTATCGTCTTGAGTCCAACCCGGTAAGACACG
ACTTATCGCCACTGGCAGCAGCCACTGGTAACAGGATTAGCAGAGCGAGGTATGTAGGCGGTGCTACAGA
GTTCTTGAAGTGGTGGCCTAACTACGGCTACACTAGAAGAACAGTATTTGGTATCTGCGCTCTGCTGAAG
CCAGTTACCTTCGGAAAAAGAGTTGGTAGCTCTTGATCCGGCAAACAAACCACCGCTGGTAGCGGTGGTT
TTTTTGTTTGCAAGCAGCAGATTACGCGCAGAAAAAAAGGATCTCAAGAAGATCCTTTGATCTTTTCTAC
GGGGTCTGACGCTCAGTGGAACGAAAACTCACGTTAAGGGATTTTGGTCATGAGATTATCAAAAAGGATC
TTCACCTAGATCCTTTTAAATTAAAAATGAAGTTTTAAATCAATCTAAAGTATATATGAGTAAACTTGGT
CTGACAGTTACCAATGCTTAATCAGTGAGGCACCTATCTCAGCGATCTGTCTATTTCGTTCATCCATAGT
TGCCTGACTCCCCGTCGTGTAGATAACTACGATACGGGAGGGCTTACCATCTGGCCCCAGTGCTGCAATG
ATACCGCGAGACCCACGCTCACCGGCTCCAGATTTATCAGCAATAAACCAGCCAGCCGGAAGGGCCGAGC
GCAGAAGTGGTCCTGCAACTTTATCCGCCTCCATCCAGTCTATTAATTGTTGCCGGGAAGCTAGAGTAAG
TAGTTCGCCAGTTAATAGTTTGCGCAACGTTGTTGCCATTGCTACAGGCATCGTGGTGTCACGCTCGTCG
TTTGGTATGGCTTCATTCAGCTCCGGTTCCCAACGATCAAGGCGAGTTACATGATCCCCCATGTTGTGCA
AAAAAGCGGTTAGCTCCTTCGGTCCTCCGATCGTTGTCAGAAGTAAGTTGGCCGCAGTGTTATCACTCAT
GGTTATGGCAGCACTGCATAATTCTCTTACTGTCATGCCATCCGTAAGATGCTTTTCTGTGACTGGTGAG
TACTCAACCAAGTCATTCTGAGAATAGTGTATGCGGCGACCGAGTTGCTCTTGCCCGGCGTCAATACGGG
ATAATACCGCGCCACATAGCAGAACTTTAAAAGTGCTCATCATTGGAAAACGTTCTTCGGGGCGAAAACT
CTCAAGGATCTTACCGCTGTTGAGATCCAGTTCGATGTAACCCACTCGTGCACCCAACTGATCTTCAGCA
TCTTTTACTTTCACCAGCGTTTCTGGGTGAGCAAAAACAGGAAGGCAAAATGCCGCAAAAAAGGGAATAA
GGGCGACACGGAAATGTTGAATACTCATACTCTTCCTTTTTCAATATTATTGAAGCATTTATCAGGGTTA
TTGTCTCATGAGCGGATACATATTTGAATGTATTTAGAAAAATAAACAAATAGGGGTTCCGCGCACATTT
CCCCGAAAAGTGCCACCTG
[124 nt withheld, positions 1980-2103]
C
[91 nt withheld, positions 2105-2195]
A
[49 nt withheld, positions 2197-2245]
CCTTTGACGTTGGAGTCCACGTTCTTT
[37 nt withheld, positions 2273-2309]
ACCCTATCTCGGTCTATTCTTTTGATTTATAAGGGATTTTGCCGATTTCGGCCTATTGGTTAAAAAATGA
GCTGATTTAACAAAAATTTAACGCGAATTTTAACAAAATATTAACGCTTACAATTTCCATTCGCCATTCA
GGCTGCGCAACTGTTGGGAAGGGCGATCG
