>Addgene plasmid #159488 | pAV-U6+27-Linear-2_PolyU(2)_Tornado-Corn | depositor partial sequence | sequence record 308294 | 27-Termination_Module
GTGCTCGCTTCGGCAGCACATATACTAGTGATTGATGTT
