>Addgene plasmid #159488 | pAV-U6+27-Linear-2_PolyU(2)_Tornado-Corn | depositor partial sequence | sequence record 308295 | Tornado-Corn
GGCCATCAGTCGCCGGTCCCAAGCCCGGATAAAATGGGAGGGGGCGGGAAACCGCCTAACCATGCCGACT
GATGGCAGGCCCGGATAGCTCAGTCGGTAGAGCAGCGGCCGCGCGATTCGAGGAAGGAGGTCTGAGGAGG
TCACTGAATCGCGCGGCCGCGGGTCCAGGGTTCAAGTCCCTGTTCGGGCCTGCCATCAGTCGGCGTGGAC
TGTAGAACACTGCCAATGCCGGTCCCAAGCCCGGATAAAAGTGGAGGGTACAGTCCACGCTCTAGAGCGG
ACTTCGGTCCGCTTTT
